Addgene plasmid #18971: p2xFlag CMV2 Lats1
Purpose: Expression of 2xFlag-tagged human Large tumor suppressor kinase 1 (LATS1) in mammalian cells
Depositing lab: Marius Sudol. Depositing organization: Geisinger Health Center. Publication: Mst2 and Lats kinases regulate apoptotic function of Yes kinase-associated protein (YAP). Oka T, Mazack V, Sudol M. J Biol Chem. 2008 Oct 10;283(41):27534-27546. doi: 10.1074/jbc.M804380200. Epub 2008 Jul 17. PubMed 18640976.
Backbone
  Vector backbone: p2xFlag CMV2
  Backbone size w/o insert (bp): 4700
  Vector type: Mammalian Expression
Growth in bacteria
  Bacterial resistance: Ampicillin, 100 μg/mL
  Growth temperature: 37°C
  Growth strain: DH5alpha
  Copy number: High Copy
Gene/Insert
  Gene/Insert name: Large tumor suppressor kinase 1 (alt name: Lats1)
  Species: H. sapiens (human)
  Insert size (bp): 3393
  Mutation: *see comments
  GenBank ID: NM_004690
  Entrez Gene: LATS1 (a.k.a. WARTS, wts)
  Promoter: CMV
  Tag / fusion protein: 2xFlag (N terminal on backbone)
  Cloning method: Restriction Enzyme; 5′ cloning site KpnI (not destroyed); 3′ cloning site XbaI (not destroyed)
  Sequencing primers: 5′ CMV-F; 3′ hGH-pA-R
Terms and licenses: Academic/Nonprofit Terms; Industry Terms: Not Available to Industry
Depositor comments: *note that a user discovered a S1111L mutation in this insert. The origin of this substitution is unknown, as is its effect on function.
How to cite: p2xFlag CMV2 Lats1 was a gift from Marius Sudol (Addgene plasmid # 18971)
