[The description below was written by a language model from this plasmid's Addgene catalogue record.]
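Description:
p2xFlag CMV2 Lats1 is a mammalian expression plasmid built on the p2xFlag CMV2 backbone (about 4.7 kb without insert) for producing epitope-tagged human Large tumor suppressor kinase 1 (LATS1, also known as WARTS) in cultured mammalian cells. It is maintained in E. coli as a high-copy plasmid under ampicillin selection. No mammalian selection marker is listed, and no feature table is provided, so the bacterial origin and other backbone elements are not explicitly documented. The use of an hGH polyadenylation reverse primer for sequencing suggests that the expression cassette ends in a human growth hormone poly(A) signal.

The payload is the roughly 3.4 kb human LATS1 coding sequence, inserted by restriction cloning between KpnI and XbaI sites, both of which remain intact so the insert can be excised or exchanged. Transcription is driven by the CMV promoter, a strong constitutive promoter in most mammalian cell lines. The backbone supplies two tandem Flag epitopes fused to the N terminus of the kinase, allowing detection by immunoblotting or immunofluorescence and recovery by anti-Flag immunoprecipitation without a LATS1-specific antibody.

LATS1 is a serine/threonine kinase of the Hippo tumor suppressor pathway, and the associated work concerns how Mst2 and Lats kinases regulate the apoptotic function of YAP. The construct is therefore suited to overexpression, interaction and phosphorylation studies of this pathway. One caveat is recorded: a user found an S1111L substitution in the insert relative to the reference sequence. Its origin and its effect on function are unknown, so this should be considered when interpreting activity-dependent experiments.
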