>Addgene plasmid #18971 | p2xFlag CMV2 Lats1 | addgene partial sequence | sequence record 90244 | CMV-F 5'-CGCAAATGGGCGGTAGGCGTG-3'
GCGAGCTCGTTTGTGAACCGTCAGAATTGATCTACCATGGACTACAAAGACGATGACGACAAGCTTGCGG
CCGCGAATTCAAGCTTAGCCACCATGGACTACAAAGACGATGACGATAAAGCAAGGCTCGAATCGGTACC
AATGAAGAGGAGTGAAAAGCCAGAAGGATATAGACAAATGAGGCCTAAGACCTTTCCTGCCAGTAACTAT
ACTGTCAGTAGCCGGCAAATGTTACAAGAAATTCGGGAATCCCTTAGGAATTTATCTAAACCATCTGATG
CTGCTAAGGCTGAGCATAACATGAGTAAAATGTCAACCGAAGATCCTCGACAAGTCAGAAATCCACCCAA
ATTTGGGACGCATCATAAAGCCTTGCAGGAAATTCGAAACTCTCTGCTTCCATTTGCAAATGAAACAAAT
TCTTCTCGGAGTACTTCAGAAGTTAATCCACAAATGCTTCAAGACTTGCAAGCTGCTGGATTTGATGAGG
ATATGGTTATACAAGCTCTTCAGAAAACTAACAACAGAAGTATAGAAGCAGCAATTGAATTCATTAGTAA
AATGAGTTACCAAGATCCTCGACGAGAGCAGATGGCTGCAGCAGCTGCCAGACCTATTAATGCCAGCATG
AAACCAGGGAATGTGCAGCAATCAGTTAACCGCAAACAGAGCTGGAAAGGTTCTAAAGAATCCTTAGTTC
CTCAGAGGCATGGCCCGCCACTAGGAGAAAGTGTGGCCTATCATTCTGAGAGTCCCAACTCACAGACAGA
TGTAGGAAGACCTTTGTCTGGATCTGGTATATCAGCATTTGTTCAAGCTCACCCTAGCAACGGACAGAGA
GTGAACCCCCCACCACCACCTCAGGTAAGGAGTGTTACTCCTCCACCACCTCCAA
