>Addgene plasmid #18971 | p2xFlag CMV2 Lats1 | addgene partial sequence | sequence record 90248 | hLATS1-F 5'-CCAGTGACCTGAGACAGCAG-3'
TTCTAATCCCACCCAACAGATACATCAAATTTTGATCCTGTTGATCCTGATAAATTATGGAGTGATGATA
ACGAGGAAGAAAATGTAAATGACACTCTCAATGGATGGTATAAAAATGGAAAGCATCCTGAACATGCATT
CTATGAATTTACCTTCCGAAGGTTTTTTGATGACAATGGCTACCCATATAATTATCCGAAGCCTATTGAA
TATGAATACATTAATTCACAAGGCTCAGAGCAGCAGTTGGATGAAGATGATCAAAACACAGGCTCAGAGA
TTAAAAATCGCGATCTAGTATATGTTTCTAGATCTTCTTCTATCCATATGACTAGTAGATCCTCTAGAGG
ATCCCGGGTGGCATCCCTGTGACCCCTCCCCAGTGCCTCTCCTGGCCCTGGAAGTTGCCACTCCAGTGCC
CACCAGCCTTGTCCTAATAAAATTAAGTTGCATCATTTTGTCTGACTAGGTGTCCTTCTATAATATTATG
GGGTGGAGGGGGGTGGTATGGAGCAAGGGGCAAGTTGGGAAGACAACCTGTAGGGCCTGCGGGGTCTATT
GGGAACCAAGCTGGAGTGCAGTGGCACAATCTTGGCTCACTGCAATCTCCGCCTCCTGGGTTCAAGCGAT
TCTCCTGCCTCAGCCTCCCGAGTTGTTGGGATTCCAGGCATGCATGACCAGGCTCAGCTAATTTTTGTTT
TTTTGGTAGAGACGGGGTTTCACCATATTGGCCAGGCTGGTCTCCAACTCCTAATCTCAGGTGATCTACC
CACCTTGGCCTCCCAAATTGCTGGGATTACAGGCGTGAACCACTGCTCCCTTCCCTGTCCTTCTGATTT
