>Addgene plasmid #18971 | p2xFlag CMV2 Lats1 | addgene partial sequence | sequence record 90252 | hGH-PA-R 5'-CCAGCTTGGTTCCCAATAGA-3'
CTTGCCCCTTGCTCCATACCACCCCCCTCCACCCCATAATATTATAGAAGGACACCTAGTCAGACAAAAT
GATGCAACTTAATTTTATTAGGACAAGGCTGGTGGGCACTGGAGTGGCAACTTCCAGGGCCAGGAGAGGC
ACTGGGGAGGGGTCACAGGGATGCCACCCGGGATCCTCTAGAGGATCTACTAGTCATATGGATAGAAGAA
GATCTAGAAACATATACTAGATCGCGATTTTTAATCTCTGAGCCTGTGTTTTGATCATCTTCATCCAACT
GCTGCTCTGAGCCTTGTGAATTAATGTATTCATATTCAATAGGCTTCGGATAATTATATGGGTAGCCATT
GTCATCAAAAAACCTTCGGAAGGTAAATTCATAGAATGCATGTTCAGGATGCTTTCCATTTTTATACCAT
CCATTGAGAGTGTCATTTACATTTTCTTCCTCGTTATCATCACTCCATAATTTATCAGGATCAACAGGAT
CAAAATTTGATGTATCTGTTGGGTGTGTGATTTTAGGAATGTATGAAGCAGACTGCTGTCTCAGGTCACT
GGAGAAATCAATTGTTTTAAAAAATGGATGAGCTTTTATTTCATCAGCACCATTCTTGCCTAAGCGATCT
TCGGGTCCTCGGCAAAGTTTAATAATAAGATCAGAAGCTTCAGGACTGAGTTTAGCTTGTGGTGGAATGT
GAAGAGATGTTTGCCAGTTGATAACCTTCATTTGTGTTTCTAATGGTGTTTGTGCCAAGAAAGGAGGTTG
TCCCACCAACATTTCAAAAAGAATAACACCAACACTCCACCAATCACACAACTGTGTGTATCCTGTTCGT
AGCAACACTTCAGGTGCAATATAATTGGGAGTCCCAACCAAAGAATGTGCTAGACATCGCTGGTGCTGGC
GTGC
